Addgene plasmid #35558: pGEX 4t1 RARalpha (1-187)
Depositing lab: Jonathan Kurie & Harish Srinivas. Depositing organization: University of Texas MD Anderson Cancer Center. Publication: c-Jun N-terminal kinase contributes to aberrant retinoid signaling in lung cancer cells by phosphorylating and inducing proteasomal degradation of retinoic acid receptor alpha. Srinivas H, Juroske DM, Kalyankrishna S, Cody DD, Price RE, Xu XC, Narayanan R, Weigel NL, Kurie JM. Mol Cell Biol. 2005 Feb;25(3):1054-69. 10.1128/MCB.25.3.1054-1069.2005 PubMed 15657432.
Backbone
  Vector backbone: pGEX 4T1
  Vector type: Bacterial Expression
Growth in bacteria
  Bacterial resistance: Ampicillin, 100 μg/mL
  Growth temperature: 37°C
  Growth strain: DH5alpha
  Copy number: High Copy
Gene/Insert
  Gene/Insert name: RARalpha
  Species: H. sapiens (human)
  Insert size (bp): 561
  Mutation: aa 1-187
  Entrez Gene: RARA (a.k.a. NR1B1, RAR, RARalpha)
  Tag / fusion protein: GST (N terminal on backbone)
  Cloning method: Restriction Enzyme; 5′ cloning site BamHI (not destroyed); 3′ cloning site EcoRI (not destroyed)
  Sequencing primers: 5′ NA; 3′ NA
Terms and licenses: Academic/Nonprofit Terms; Industry Terms: Not Available to Industry
How to cite: pGEX 4t1 RARalpha (1-187) was a gift from Jonathan Kurie & Harish Srinivas (Addgene plasmid # 35558 ; http://n2t.net/addgene:35558 ; RRID:Addgene_35558)
