[The description below was written by a language model from this plasmid's Addgene catalogue record.]
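Description:
pGEX 4t1 RARalpha (1-187) is a bacterial expression plasmid built on the pGEX 4T1 backbone. It produces an N-terminal fragment of human retinoic acid receptor alpha (RARA, also known as NR1B1) as a glutathione S-transferase fusion protein. The plasmid is maintained at high copy in E. coli and selected with ampicillin. No feature table accompanies the record, so promoter, origin and other backbone elements are not individually listed. pGEX-series vectors generally drive expression of GST fusions from an IPTG-inducible tac promoter with a plasmid-borne lac repressor gene, and the 4T versions carry a thrombin cleavage site between GST and the cloned insert.

The insert is a 561 bp human sequence encoding amino acids 1-187 of RARalpha, a truncation rather than the full-length receptor. It was cloned between the BamHI and EcoRI sites of the polylinker, and both sites remain intact. The GST tag comes from the backbone and sits at the N terminus of the fusion, allowing the recombinant protein to be captured on glutathione resin.

The record does not state the intended application. The associated publication concerns phosphorylation of RARalpha by c-Jun N-terminal kinase and the resulting proteasomal degradation of the receptor in lung cancer cells. A purified GST-tagged receptor fragment of this kind would suit in vitro kinase substrate assays, mapping of the receptor regions that are modified, or GST pull-down interaction studies. The deposit is available under academic and nonprofit terms only.
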