>Addgene plasmid #35558 | pGEX 4t1 RARalpha (1-187) | addgene partial sequence | sequence record 44702 | pGEX-5 5'-GGGCTGGCAAGCCACGTTTGGTG-3'
GGTTCCGCGTGGATCCATGGCCAGCAACAGCAGCTCCTGCCCGACACCTGGGGGCGGGCACCTCAATGGG
TACCCGGTGCCTCCCTACGCCTTCTTCTTCCCCCCTATGCTGGGTGGACTCTCCCCGCCAGGCGCTCTGA
CCACTCTCCAGCACCAGCTTCCAGTTAGTGGATATAGCACACCATCCCCAGCCACCATTGAGACCCAGAG
CAGCAGTTCTGAAGAGATAGTGCCCAGCCCTCCCTCGCCACCCCCTCTACCCCGCATCTACAAGCCTTGC
TTTGTCTGTCAGGACAAGTCCTCAGGCTACCACTATGGGGTCAGCGCCTGTGAGGGCTGCAAGGGCTTCT
TCCGCCGCAGCATCCAGAAGAACATGGTGTACACGTGTCACCGGGACAAGAACTGCATCATCAACAAGGT
GACCCGGAACCGCTGCCAGTACTGCCGACTGCAGAAGTGCTTTGAAGTGGGCATGTCCAAGGAGTCTGTG
AGAAACGACCGAAACAAGAAGAAGAAGGAGGTGCCCAAGCCCGAGTGCTCTGAGAGCTACACGCTGACGC
CGGAGGTGGGGGAGCTCGAATTCCCGGGTCGACTCGAGCGGCCGCATCGTGACTGACTGACGATCTGCCT
CGCGCGTTTCGGTGATGACGGTGAAAAACCTCTGACACATGCAGCT
